>Addgene plasmid #54150 | Emerald-MannII-N-10 | depositor partial sequence | sequence record 84315 | insert sequence
ACGGTCAGATCCGCTAGCGCCACCATGAAGTTAAGTCGCCAGTTCACCGTGTTTGGCAGCGCGATCTTCT
GCGTCGTAATCTTCTCACTCTACCTGATGCTGGACAGGGGTCACTTGGACTACCCTCGGGGCCCGCGCCA
GGAGGGCTCCTTTCCGCAGGGCCAGCTTTCAATATTGCAAGAAAAGATTGACCATTTGGAGCGTTTGCTC
GCTGAGAACAACGAGATCATCTCAAATATCAGAGACTCAGTCATCAACCTGAGCGAGTCTGTGGAGGACG
GCCCGCGGGGGTCACCAGGCAACGCCAGCCAAGGCTCCATCCACCTCCACTCGCCACAGTTGGCCCTGCA
GGCTGACCCCAGCTCCGGATCGGATCCACCGGTCGCCACCATGGTGAGCAAGGGCGAGGAGCTGTTCACC
GGGGTGGTGCCCATCCTGGTCGAGCTGGACGGCGACGTAAACGGCCACAAGTTCAGCGTGTCCGGCGAGG
GCGAGGGCGATGCCACCTACGGCAAGCTGACCCTGAAGTTCATCTGCACCACCGGCAAGCTGCCCGTGCC
CTGGCCCACCCTCGTGACCACCTTGACCTACGGCGTGCAGTGCTTCGCCCGCTACCCCGACCACATGAAG
CAGCACGACTTCTTCAAGTCCGCCATGCCCGAAGGCTACGTCCAGGAGCGCACCATCTTCTTCAAGGACG
ACGGCAACTACAAGACCCGCGCCGAGGTGAAGTTCGAGGGCGACACCCTGGTGAACCGCATCGAGCTGAA
GGGCATCGACTTCAAGGAGGACGGCAACATCCTGGGGCACAAGCTGGAGTACAACTACAACAGCCACAAG
GTCTATATCACCGCCGACAAGCAGAAGAACGGCATCAAGGTGAACTTCAAGACCCGCCACAACATCGAGG
ACGGCAGCGTGCAGCTCGCCGACCACTACCAGCAGAACACCCCCATCGGCGACGGCCCCGTGCTGCTGCC
CGACAACCACTACCTGAGCACCCAGTCCAAGCTGAGCAAAGACCCCAACGAGAAGCGCGATCACATGGTC
CTGCTGGAGTTCGTGACCGCCGCCGGGATCACTCTCGGCATGGACGAGCTGTACAAGTAAGCGGCCGCGA
CTCTAGATCATAATCA
