>Addgene plasmid #54150 | Emerald-MannII-N-10 | addgene partial sequence | sequence record 93332 | EGFP-N 5'-CGTCGCCGTCCAGCTCGACCAG-3'
CCTTGCTCACCATGGTGGCGACCGGTGGATCCGATCCGGAGCTGGGGTCAGCCTGCAGGGCCAACTGTGG
CGAGTGGAGGTGGATGGAGCCTTGGCTGGCGTTGCCTGGTGACCCCCGCGGGCCGTCCTCCACAGACTCG
CTCAGGTTGATGACTGAGTCTCTGATATTTGAGATGATCTCGTTGTTCTCAGCGAGCAAACGCTCCAAAT
GGTCAATCTTTTCTTGCAATATTGAAAGCTGGCCCTGCGGAAAGGAGCCCTCCTGGCGCGGGCCCCGAGG
GTAGTCCAAGTGACCCCTGTCCAGCATCAGGTAGAGTGAGAAGATTACGACGCAGAAGATCGCGCTGCCA
AACACGGTGAACTGGCGACTTAACTTCATGGTGGCGCTAGCGGATCTGACGGTTCACTAAACCAGCTCTG
CTTATATAGACCTCCCACCGTACACGCCTACCGCCCATTTGCGTCAATGGGGCGGAGTTGTTACGACATT
TTGGAAAGTCCCGTTGATTTTGGTGCCAAAACAAACTCCCATTGACGTCAATGGGGTGGAGACTTGGAAA
TCCCCGTGAGTCAAACCGCTATCCACGCCCATTGATGTACTGCCAAAACCGCATCACCATGGTAATAGCG
ATGACTAATACGTAGATGTACTGCCAAGTAGGAAAGTCCCATAAGGTCATGTACTGGGCATAATGCCAGG
CGGGCCATTTACCGTCATTGACGTCAATAGGGGGCGTACTTGGCATATGATACACTTGATGTACTGCCAA
GTGGGCAGTTTACCGTAAATACTCCACC
