>Addgene plasmid #54150 | Emerald-MannII-N-10 | addgene partial sequence | sequence record 101170 | SV40pA-R 5'-GAAATTTGTGATGCTATTGC-3'
AACAAGTTAACAACAACAATTGCATTCATTTTATGTTTCAGGTTCAGGGGGAGGTGTGGGAGGTTTTTTA
AAGCAAGTAAAACCTCTACAAATGTGGTATGGCTGATTATGATCTAGAGTCGCGGCCGCTTACTTGTACA
GCTCGTCCATGCCGAGAGTGATCCCGGCGGCGGTCACGAACTCCAGCAGGACCATGTGATCGCGCTTCTC
GTTGGGGTCTTTGCTCAGGGCGGACTGGGTGCTCAGGTAGTGGTTGTCGGGCAGCAGCACGGGGCCGTCG
CCGATGGGGGTGTTCTGCTGGTAGTGGTCGGCGAGCTGCACGCTGCCGTCCTCGATGTTGTGGCGGGTCT
TGAAGTTCACCTTGATGCCGTTCTTCTGCTTGTCGGCGGTGATATAGACCTTGTGGCTGTTGTAGTTGTA
CTCCAGCTTGTGCCCCAGGATGTTGCCGTCCTCCTTGAAGTCGATGCCCTTCAGCTCGATGCGGTTCACC
AGGGTGTCGCCCTCGAACTTCACCTCGGCGCGGGTCTTGTAGTTGCCGTCGTCCTTGAAGAAGATGGTGC
GCTCCTGGACGTAGCCTTCGGGCATGGCGGACTTGAAGAAGTCGTGCTGCTTCATGTGGTCGGGGTAGCG
GGCGAAGCACTGCACGCCGTAGGTCAAGGTGGTCACGAGGGTGGGCCAGGGCACGGGCAGCTTGCCGGTG
GTGCAGATGAACTTCAGGGTCAGCTTGCCGTA
