[The description below was written by a language model from this plasmid's Addgene catalogue record.]
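Description:
Emerald-MannII-N-10 is a mammalian expression plasmid built on the Emerald-N1 backbone (about 4.75 kb without insert), an N1-style fusion vector in which a gene of interest is placed upstream of the fluorescent protein so that the tag ends up at the C terminus of the product. It is maintained as a high-copy plasmid in E. coli under kanamycin selection. It also carries a neomycin resistance marker that allows G418 selection of stably transfected mammalian cells. No feature table is provided, so the origins of replication and other backbone elements are not itemised in the record, although the listed sequencing primers point to a CMV promoter at the 5′ end of the expression cassette and an SV40 polyadenylation signal at its 3′ end.

The insert is a fragment of mouse alpha-mannosidase II (Man2a1) encoding only amino acids 1–112, expressed from the CMV promoter and fused in frame to Emerald, a bright green GFP variant with recorded excitation and emission maxima of 487 and 509 nm. The "10" in the name probably refers to a linker length between the two parts, but the record does not say so. Mannosidase II is a resident Golgi enzyme, and its N-terminal region is generally understood to contain the membrane anchor and targeting information, so this truncated fusion acts as a compact localisation signal rather than an active enzyme. The depositor lists its localisation as mannosidase/Golgi. The construct therefore serves as a green Golgi marker for live-cell fluorescence microscopy, and the associated publication concerns rapid three-dimensional imaging of living cells by Bessel beam plane illumination.
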