Addgene plasmid #54150: Emerald-MannII-N-10
Depositing lab: Michael Davidson. Depositing organization: Florida State University, Tallahassee. Publication: Rapid three-dimensional isotropic imaging of living cells using Bessel beam plane illumination. Planchon TA, Gao L, Milkie DE, Davidson MW, Galbraith JA, Galbraith CG, Betzig E. Nat Methods. 2011 May;8(5):417-23. doi: 10.1038/nmeth.1586. Epub 2011 Mar 4. PubMed 21378978.
Backbone
  Vector backbone: Emerald-N1
  Backbone size w/o insert (bp): 4750
  Vector type: Mammalian Expression
  Selectable markers: Neomycin (select with G418)
Growth in bacteria
  Bacterial resistance: Kanamycin, 50 μg/mL
  Growth temperature: 37°C
  Growth strain: DH5alpha
  Copy number: High Copy
Gene/Insert
  Gene/Insert name: MannII (alt name: NM_008549.2)
  Species: M. musculus (mouse)
  Mutation: aa 1-112 of MannII aa 1-112 of MannII
  Entrez Gene: Man2a1 (a.k.a. Mana-2, Mana2, Map-2)
  Promoter: CMV
  Tag / fusion protein: Emerald (C terminal on backbone)
  Cloning method: Unknown
  Sequencing primers: 5′ CMV-F; 3′ SV40pA-R
Terms and licenses: Academic/Nonprofit Terms; Industry Terms
Depositor comments: Excitation = 487; Emission = 509. Localization data: Mannosidase/Golgi
How to cite: Emerald-MannII-N-10 was a gift from Michael Davidson (Addgene plasmid # 54150 ; http://n2t.net/addgene:54150 ; RRID:Addgene_54150)
